Addgene plasmid #153894: pGBW-m4046620
Purpose: Yeast expression plasmid for SARS-CoV-2 M (membrane)
Depositing lab: Ginkgo Bioworks & Benjie Chen. Depositing organization: Ginkgo Bioworks.
Backbone
  Vector backbone: AmpR; 2u URA3
  Backbone size w/o insert (bp): 4078
  Vector type: Yeast Expression
  Selectable markers: URA3
Growth in bacteria
  Bacterial resistance: Ampicillin, 100 μg/mL
  Growth temperature: 37°C
  Growth strain: DH5alpha
  Copy number: High Copy
Gene/Insert
  Gene/Insert name: SARS-CoV-2 M (membrane) (alt names: membrane glycoprotein; M protein)
  Species: Severe acute respiratory syndrome coronavirus 2
  Insert size (bp): 662
  Mutation: wt
  Entrez Gene: M (a.k.a. GU280_gp05)
  Promoter: pGAL1
  Cloning method: Unknown
Resource information
  A portion of this plasmid was derived from a plasmid made by: GinkgoBioworks
Depositor comments: NCBI reference sequence: YP_009724393.1. Created by gene synthesis with Not1 site.
How to cite: pGBW-m4046620 was a gift from Ginkgo Bioworks & Benjie Chen (Addgene plasmid # 153894 ; http://n2t.net/addgene:153894 ; RRID:Addgene_153894)
