[The description below was written by a language model from this plasmid's Addgene catalogue record and pLannotate feature annotations shown in this document.]
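Description:
pGBW-m4046620 is a yeast episomal expression plasmid carrying the wild-type membrane (M) glycoprotein gene of SARS-CoV-2, produced by gene synthesis. It is an E. coli–S. cerevisiae shuttle vector. In bacteria it replicates from a high-copy ColE1/pUC-type origin and is selected with ampicillin through a β-lactamase gene, which the annotation places downstream of a cat promoter rather than the usual bla promoter. A short rop-like coding segment is annotated directly beside AmpR, although the catalogue entry lists the plasmid as high copy. In yeast, the 2μ origin supports multicopy episomal maintenance. The URA3 marker, with a fragment of its own promoter, allows selection in ura3 auxotrophic strains on medium lacking uracil and can be counterselected with 5-FOA. Short phage T3Te and T7Te terminators and a tonB terminator flank the bacterial origin and resistance modules, presumably insulating them from transcriptional read-through.

The expression cassette places the M coding sequence of roughly 660 bp under the S. cerevisiae GAL1 promoter, followed by a fragment of the CYC1 terminator. GAL1 is regulated by Gal4, so it is repressed in glucose and strongly induced by galactose, which gives controlled expression of the viral protein. No epitope tag, fusion partner or reporter is annotated, so the protein appears to be expressed in untagged form. M is the envelope component central to coronavirus assembly, acting through interactions with other viral proteins, including influencing spike localisation. The record gives the purpose only as yeast expression of M and does not specify particular downstream applications.
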