Features (pLannotate 1.2.2; 13 found; start..end, strand, type, name):
     25..466     +  promoter       GAL1 promoter: S. cerevisiae GAL1; inducible promoter, regulated by Gal4
    478..1143    +  CDS            VME1_SARS2: Experimental evidence at protein level: Swiss-Prot protein existence level 1. Component of the viral envelope that plays a central role in virus morphogenesis and assembly via its interactions with other viral proteins (By similarity). Regulates the localization of S protein at cis-Golgi, the place of virus budding (PubMed:33229438). May act by binding cytoplasmic c-terminus of S (PubMed:33229438). From Severe acute respiratory syndrome coronavirus 2 (2019-nCoV) (SARS-CoV-2).
   1172..1344    +  terminator     CYC1 terminator (fragment): S. cerevisiae CYC1; transcription terminator for CYC1
   1380..1556    +  promoter       URA3 promoter (fragment): S. cerevisiae URA3
   1557..2360    +  CDS            URA3: orotidine-5'-phosphate decarboxylase, required for uracil biosynthesis; S. cerevisiae URA3; yeast auxotrophic marker, counterselectable with 5-fluoroorotic acid (5-FOA)
   2443..3425    -  rep_origin     2μ ori: yeast 2μ plasmid origin of replication
   3503..3532    +  terminator     T3Te terminator: phage T3 early transcription terminator
   3554..4141    +  rep_origin     ori: high-copy-number ColE1/pMB1/pBR322/pUC origin of replication
   4153..4180    -  terminator     T7Te terminator: phage T7 early transcription terminator
   4204..4395    -  CDS            rop: Rop protein, which maintains plasmids at low copy number; rop
   4396..5256    -  CDS            AmpR: β-lactamase; bla; confers resistance to ampicillin, carbenicillin, and related antibiotics
   5257..5359    -  promoter       cat promoter: promoter of the E. coli cat gene encoding chloramphenicol acetyltransferase
   5360..5391    -  terminator     tonB terminator: bidirectional E. coli tonB-P14 transcription terminator
>Addgene plasmid #153894 | pGBW-m4046620 | addgene full sequence | sequence record 300207 | Ginkgo NGS Result
GCGGCCGCTTGCTATATTGAAGTACGGATTAGAAGCCGCCGAGCGGGCGACAGCCCTCCGACGGAAGACT
CTCCTCCGTGCGTCCTCGTCTTCACCGGTCGCGTTCCTGAAACGCAGATGTGCCTCGCGCCGCACTGCTC
CGAACAATAAAGATTCTACAATACTAGCTTTTATGGTTATGAAGAGGAAAAATTGGCAGTAACCTGGCCC
CACAAACCTTCAAATTAACGAATCAAATTAACAACCATAGGATGATAATGCGATTAGTTTTTTAGCCTTA
TTTCTGGGGTAATTAATCAGCGAAGCGATGATTTTTGATCTATTAACAGATATATAAATGGAAAAGCTGC
ATAACCACTTTAACTAATACTTTCAACATTTTCAGTTTGTATTACTTCTTATTCAAATGTCATAAAAGTA
TCAACAAAAAATTGTTAATATACCTCTATACTTTAACGTCAAGGAGAAAAAACTATAATGGCAGATTCCA
ACGGTACTATTACCGTTGAAGAGCTTAAAAAGCTCCTTGAACAATGGAACCTAGTAATAGGTTTCCTATT
CCTTACATGGATTTGTCTTCTACAATTTGCCTATGCCAACAGGAATAGGTTTTTGTATATAATTAAGTTA
ATTTTCCTCTGGCTGTTATGGCCAGTAACTTTAGCTTGTTTTGTGCTTGCTGCTGTTTACAGAATAAATT
GGATCACCGGTGGAATTGCTATCGCAATGGCTTGTCTTGTAGGCTTGATGTGGCTCAGCTACTTCATTGC
TTCTTTCAGACTGTTTGCGCGTACGCGTTCCATGTGGTCATTCAATCCAGAAACTAACATTCTTCTCAAC
GTGCCACTCCATGGCACTATTCTGACCAGACCGCTTCTAGAAAGTGAACTCGTAATCGGAGCTGTGATCC
TTCGTGGACATCTTCGTATTGCTGGACACCATCTAGGACGCTGTGACATCAAGGACCTGCCTAAAGAAAT
CACTGTTGCTACATCACGAACGCTTTCTTATTACAAATTGGGAGCTTCGCAGCGTGTAGCAGGTGACTCA
GGTTTTGCTGCATACAGTCGCTACAGGATTGGCAACTATAAATTAAACACAGACCATTCCAGTAGCAGTG
ACAATATTGCTTTGCTTGTACAGTAAACAGGCCCCTTTTCCTTTGTCGATATCATGTAATTAGTTATGTC
ACGCTTACATTCACGCCCTCCTCCCACATCCGCTCTAACCGAAAAGGAAGGAGTTAGACAACCTGAAGTC
TAGGTCCCTATTTATTTTTTTTAATAGTTATGTTAGTATTAAGAACGTTATTTATATTTCAAATTTTTCT
TTTTTTTCTGTACAAAGCGGCCGCCGAACCACTAGTGCACTGCAGTACACGGTTTCCTTGAAATTTTTTT
GATTCGGTAATCTCCGAACAGAAGGAAGAACGAAGGAAGGAGCACAGACTTAGATTGGTATATATACGCA
TATGTAGTGTTGAAGAAACATGAAATTGCCCAGTATTCTTAACCCAACTGCACAGAACAAAAACGTGCAG
GAAACGAAGATAAATCATGTCGAAAGCTACATATAAGGAACGTGCTGCTACTCATCCTAGTCCTGTTGCT
GCCAAGCTATTTAATATCATGCACGAAAAGCAAACAAACTTGTGTGCTTCATTGGATGTTCGTACCACCA
AGGAATTACTGGAGTTAGTTGAAGCATTAGGTCCCAAAATTTGTTTACTAAAAACACATGTGGATATCTT
GACTGATTTTTCCATGGAGGGCACAGTTAAGCCGCTAAAGGCATTATCCGCCAAGTACAATTTTTTACTC
TTCGAGGACAGAAAATTTGCTGACATTGGTAATACAGTCAAATTGCAGTACTCTGCGGGTGTATACAGAA
TAGCAGAATGGGCAGACATTACGAATGCACACGGTGTGGTGGGCCCAGGTATTGTTAGCGGTTTGAAGCA
GGCGGCAGAAGAAGTAACAAAGGAACCTAGAGGCCTTTTGATGTTAGCAGAATTGTCATGCAAGGGCTCC
CTATCTACTGGAGAATATACTAAGGGTACTGTTGACATTGCGAAGAGCGACAAAGATTTTGTTATCGGCT
TTATTGCTCAAAGAGACATGGGTGGAAGAGATGAAGGTTACGATTGGTTGATTATGACACCCGGTGTGGG
TTTAGATGACAAGGGAGATGCATTGGGTCAACAGTATAGAACCGTGGATGATGTGGTTTCTACAGGATCT
GACATTATTATTGTTGGAAGAGGACTATTTGCAAAGGGAAGGGATGCTAAGGTAGAGGGTGAACGTTACA
GAAAAGCAGGCTGGGAAGCATATTTGAGAAGATGCGGCCAGCAAAACTAAAAAACTGTATTATAAGTAAA
TGCATGTATACTAAACTCACAAATTAGAGCTTCAATTTAATTATATCAGTTATTACCCGAGTAACGAAGC
ATCTGTGCTTCATTTTGTAGAACAAAAATGCAACGCGAGAGCGCTAATTTTTCAAACAAAGAATCTGAGC
TGCATTTTTACAGAACAGAAATGCAACGCGAAAGCGCTATTTTACCAACGAAGAATCTGTGCTTCATTTT
TGTAAAACAAAAATGCAACGCGAGAGCGCTAATTTTTCAAACAAAGAATCTGAGCTGCATTTTTACAGAA
CAGAAATGCAACGCGAGAGCGCTATTTTACCAACAAAGAATCTATACTTCTTTTTTGTTCTACAAAAATG
CATCCCGAGAGCGCTATTTTTCTAACAAAGCATCTTAGATTACTTTTTTTCTCCTTTGTGCGCTCTATAA
TGCAGTCTCTTGATAACTTTTTGCACTGTAGGTCCGTTAAGGTTAGAAGAAGGCTACTTTGGTGTCTATT
TTCTCTTCCATAAAAAAAGCCTGACTCCACTTCCCGCGTTTACTGATTACTAGCGAAGCTGCGGGTGCAT
TTTTTCAAGATAAAGGCATCCCCGATTATATTCTATACCGATGTGGATTGCGCATACTTTGTGAACAGAA
AGTGATAGCGTTGATGATTCTTCATTGGTCAGAAAATTATGAACGGTTTCTTCTATTTTGTCTCTATATA
CTACGTATAGGAAATGTTTACATTTTCGTATTGTTTTCGATTCACTCTATGAATAGTTCTTACTACAATT
TTTTTGTCTAAAGAGTAATACTAGAGATAAACATAAAAAATGTAGAGGTCGAGTTTAGATGCAAGTTCAA
GGAGCGAAAGGTGGATGGGTAGGTTATATAGGGATATAGCACAGAGATATATAGCAAAGAGATACTTTTG
AGCAATGTTTGTGGAAGCGGTATTCGCAATATTTTAGTAGCTCGTTACAGTCCGGTGCGTTTTTGGTTTT
TTGAAAGTGCGTCATCAGAGCGCTTTTGGTTTTCAAAAGCGCTCTGAAGTTCCTATACTTTCTAGCTAGA
GAATAGGAACTTCCCGAGCGGCCGCGTGTTACAAGCTTGACTCCAGCGTAACTGGACTGCAATCAACTCA
CTGGCTCACCTTCACGGGTGGGCCTTTCTTCGGTAGAAAATCAAAGGATCTTCTTGAGATCCTTTTTTTC
TGCGCGTAATCTGCTGCTTGCAAACAAAAAAACCACCGCTACCAGCGGTGGTTTGTTTGCCGGATCAAGA
GCTACCAACTCTTTTTCCGAGGTAACTGGCTTCAGCAGAGCGCAGATACCAAATACTGTTCTTCTAGTGT
AGCCGTAGTTAGGCCACCACTTCAAGAACTCTGTAGCACCGCCTACATACCTCGCTCTGCTAATCCTGTT
ACCAGTGGCTGCTGCCAGTGGCGATAAGTCGTGTCTTACCGGGTTGGACTCAAGACGATAGTTACCGGAT
AAGGCGCAGCGGTCGGGCTGAACGGGGGGTTCGTGCACACAGCCCAGCTTGGAGCGAACGACCTACACCG
AACTGAGATACCTACAGCGTGAGCTATGAGAAAGCGCCACGCTTCCCGAAGGGAGAAAGGCGGACAGGTA
TCCGGTAAGCGGCAGGGTCGGAACAGGAGAGCGCACGAGGGAGCTTCCAGGGGTAAACGCCTGGTATCTT
TATAGTCCTGTCGGGTTTCGCCACCTCTGACTTGAGCATCGATTTTTGTGATGCTCGTCAGGGGGGCGGA
GCCTATGGAAAAACGCCAGCAACGCAGAAAGGCCCACCCGAAGGTGAGCCAGGTGATTACATTTGGGCCC
TCATCAGAGGTTTTCACCGTCATCACCGAAACGCGCGAGGCAGCTGCGGTAAAGCTCATCAGCGTGGTCG
TGAAGCGATTCACAGATGTCTGCCTGTTCATCCGCGTCCAGCTCGTTGAGTTTCTCCAGAAGCGTTAATG
TCTGGCTTCTGATAAAGCGGGCCATGTTAAGGGCGGTTTTTTCCTGTTTGGTCACTTACCAATGCTTAAT
CAGTGAGGCACCTATCTCAGCGATCTGTCTATTTCGTTCATCCATAGTTGCCTGACTCCCCGTCGTGTAG
ATAACTACGATGCGGGAGGGCTTACCATCTGGCCCCAGTGCTGCAATGATACCGCGAGACCCACGCTCAC
CGGCTCCAGATTTATCAGCAATAAACCAGCCAGCCGGGAGGGCCGAGCGCAGAAGTGATCCTGCAACTTT
ATCCGCCTCCATCCAGTCTATTAATTGTTGCCGGGAAGCTAGAGTAAGTAGTTCGCCAGTTAATAGTTTG
CGCAACGTTGTTGCCATTGCTACAGGCATCGTGGTGTCACGCTCGTCGTTTGGTATGGCTTCATTCAGCT
CCGGTTCCCAACGATCAAGGCGAGTTACATGATCCCCCATGTTGTGCAAAAAAGCGGTTAGCTCCTTCGG
TCCTCCGATCGTTGCCAGAAGTAAGTTGGCCGCAGTGTTATCACTCATGGTTATGGCAGCACTGCATAAT
TCTCTTACTGTCATGCCATCCGTGAGATGCTTTTCTGTGACTGGTGAGTACTCAACCAAGTCATTCTGAG
AATAGTGTATGCGGCGACCGAGTTGCTCTTGCCCGGCGTCAATACGGGATAATACCGCGCCACATAGCAG
AACTTTAAAAGTGCTCATCATTGGAAAACGTTCTTCGGGGCGTAAACTCTCAAGGATCTTACCGCTGTTG
AGATCCAGTTCGATGTAACCCACTCGTGCACCCAACTGATCTTCAGCATCTTTTACTTTCACCAGCGTTT
CTGGGTGAGCAAAAACAGGAAGGCAAAATGCCGCAAAAAAGGGAATAAGGGCGACACGGAAATGTTGAAT
ACTCATTTTAGCTTCCTTAGCTCCTGAAAATCTCGATAACTCAAAAAATACGCCCGGTAGTGATCTTATT
TCATTATGGTGAAAGTTGGAACCTCTTACGTGCCGATCAAGTCAAAAGCCTCCGGTCGGAGGCTTTTGAC
TTTCTGCTATGGAGGTCAGGTATGATTTAAATGGTCAGTTAGA
